>Addgene plasmid #114291 | pCWXPGR-pTF-ERK:MEK | depositor full sequence | sequence record 215782 | Full Sequence
GTCGACATTGATTATTGACTAGTTATTAATAGTAATCAATTACGGGGTCATTAGTTCATAGCCCATATAT
GGAGTTCCGCGTTACATAACTTACGGTAAATGGCCCGCCTGGCTGACCGCCCAACGACCCCCGCCCATTG
ACGTCAATAATGACGTATGTTCCCATAGTAACGCCAATAGGGACTTTCCATTGACGTCAATGGGTGGACT
ATTTACGGTAAACTGCCCACTTGGCAGTACATCAAGTGTATCATATGCCAAGTACGCCCCCTATTGACGT
CAATGACGGTAAATGGCCCGCCTGGCATTATGCCCAGTACATGACCTTATGGGACTTTCCTACTTGGCAG
TACATCTACGTATTAGTCATCGCTATTACCATGGGAGGCGTGGCCTGGGCGGGACTGGGGAGTGGCGAGC
CCTCAGATCCTGCATATAAGCAGCTGCTTTTTGCCTGTACTGGGTCTCTCTGGTTAGACCAGATCTGAGC
CTGGGAGCTCTCTGGCTAACTAGGGAACCCACTGCTTAAGCCTCAATAAAGCTTGCCTTGAGTGCTTCAA
GTAGTGTGTGCCCGTCTGTTGTGTGACTCTGGTAACTAGAGATCCCTCAGACCCTTTTAGTCAGTGTGGA
AAATCTCTAGCAGTGGCGCCCGAACAGGGACTTGAAAGCGAAAGGGAAACCAGAGGAGCTCTCTCGACGC
AGGACTCGGCTTGCTGAAGCGCGCACGGCAAGAGGCGAGGGGCGGCGACTGGTGAGTACGCCAAAAATTT
TGACTAGCGGAGGCTAGAAGGAGAGAGATGGGTGCGAGAGCGTCAGTATTAAGCGGGGGAGAATTAGATC
GCGATGGGAAAAAATTCGGTTAAGGCCAGGGGGAAAGAAAAAATATAAATTAAAACATATAGTATGGGCA
AGCAGGGAGCTAGAACGATTCGCAGTTAATCCTGGCCTGTTAGAAACATCAGAAGGCTGTAGACAAATAC
TGGGACAGCTACAACCATCCCTTCAGACAGGATCAGAAGAACTTAGATCATTATATAATACAGTAGCAAC
CCTCTATTGTGTGCATCAAAGGATAGAGATAAAAGACACCAAGGAAGCTTTAGACAAGATAGAGGAAGAG
CAAAACAAAAGTAAGAAAAAAGCACAGCAAGCAGCAGGATCTTCAGACCTGGAAATTCCCTACAATCCCC
AAAGTCAAGGAGTAGTAGAATCTATGAATAAAGAATTAAAGAAAATTATAGGACAGGTAAGAGATCAGGC
TGAACATCTTAAGACAGCAGTACAAATGGCAGTATTCATCCACAATTTTAAAAGAAAAGGGGGGATTGGG
GGGTACAGTGCAGGGGAAAGAATAGTAGACATAATAGCAACAGACATACAAACTAAAGAATTACAAAAAC
AAATTACAAAAATTCAAAATTTTCGGGTTTATTACAGGGACAGCAGAAATCCACTTTGGAAAGGACCAGC
AAAGCTCCTCTGGAAAGGTGAAGGGGCAGTAGTAATACAAGATAATAGTGACATAAAAGTAGTGCCAAGA
AGAAAAGCAAAGATCATTAGGGATTATGGAAAACAGATGGCAGGTGATGATTGTGTGGCAAGTAGACAGG
ATGAGGATTAGAACATGGAAAAGTTTAGTAAAACACCATAAGGAGGAGATATGAGGGACAATTGGAGAAG
TGAATTATATAAATATAAAGTAGTAAAAATTGAACCATTAGGAGTAGCACCCACCAAGGCAAAGAGAAGA
GTGGTGCAGAGAGAAAAAAGAGCAGTGGGAATAGGAGCTTTGTTCCTTGGGTTCTTGGGAGCAGCAGGAA
GCACTATGGGCGCAGCGTCAATGACGCTGACGGTACAGGCCAGACAATTATTGTCTGGTATAGTGCAGCA
GCAGAACAATTTGCTGAGGGCTATTGAGGCGCAACAGCATCTGTTGCAACTCACAGTCTGGGGCATCAAG
CAGCTCCAGGCAAGAATCCTGGCTGTGGAAAGATACCTAAAGGATCAACAGCTCCTGGGGATTTGGGGTT
GCTCTGGAAAACTCATTTGCACCACTGCTGTGCCTTGGAATGCTAGTTGGAGTAATAAATCTCTGGAACA
GATTTGGAATCACACGACCTGGATGGAGTGGGACAGAGAAATTAACAATTACACAAGCTTAATACACTCC
TTAATTGAAGAATCGCAAAACCAGCAAGAAAAGAATGAACAAGAATTATTGGAATTAGATAAATGGGCAA
GTTTGTGGAATTGGTTTAACATAACAAATTGGCTGTGGTATATAAAATTATTCATAATGATAGTAGGAGG
CTTGGTAGGTTTAAGAATAGTTTTTGCTGTACTTTCTATAGTGAATAGAGTTAGGCAGGGATATTCACCA
TTATCGTTTCAGACCCACCTCCCAACCCCGAGGGGACCCGACAGGCCCGAAGGAATAGAAGAAGAAGGTG
GAGAGAGAGACAGAGACAGATCCATTCGATTAGTGAACGGATCTCGACGGTATCGCTAGTGATTATCGGA
TCAACTTTGTATAGAAAAGTTGGGTACAACTCCCACTAGACATATCCTACTCTATCATTGATAGAGTGAC
CCTTCCATAGACATATCCTACTCTATCATTGATAGAGTGACCCTTCCACTAGGTTCACTTTTCTCTATCA
TTGATAGGGAGTGGTAAACAATTGATGGACAAAATCTATCAATGATAGAGAGTGCATGTTACTAGTATTG
TTCTTCTCTATCATTGATAGTGACTTTGCCTAATCACTTAGCAACTCTATCATTGATAGAGTTCTAGTAT
TAGCAAGGCCTTTCCTCTATATAAGGAAGTTCATTTCATTTGGAGAAGATCCCCCAAGTTTGTACAAAAA
AGCAGGCTTCACCATGCCAACTTTGTACAAAAAAGCAGGCTTCACCATGGCGGCGGCGGCGGCGGGCCCG
GAGATGGTCCGCGGGCAGGTGTTCGACGTGGGGCCGCGCTACACTAATCTCTCGTACATCGGAGAAGGCG
CCTACGGCATGGTTTGTTCTGCTTATGATAATCTCAACAAAGTTCGAGTTGCTATCAAGAAAATCAGTCC
TTTTGAGCACCAGACCTACTGTCAGAGAACCCTGAGAGAGATAAAAATCCTACTGCGCTTCAGACATGAG
AACATCATCGGCATCAATGACATCATCCGGGCACCAACCATTGAGCAGATGAAAGATGTATATATAGTAC
AGGACCTCATGGAGACAGATCTTTACAAGCTCTTGAAGACACAGCACCTCAGCAATGATCATATCTGCTA
TTTTCTTTATCAGATCCTGAGAGGATTAAAGTATATACATTCAGCTAATGTTCTGCACCGTGACCTCAAG
CCTTCCAACCTCCTGCTGAACACCACTTGTGATCTCAAGATCTGTGACTTTGGCCTTGCCCGTGTTGCAG
ATCCAGACCATGATCATACAGGGTTCTTGACAGAGTATGTAGCCACGCGTTGGTACAGAGCTCCAGAAAT
TATGTTGAATTCCAAGGGTTATACCAAGTCCATTGATATTTGGTCTGTGGGCTGCATCCTGGCAGAGATG
CTATCCAACAGGCCTATCTTTCCAGGAAAGCATTACCTTGACCAGCTGAATCACATCCTGGGTATTCTTG
GATCTCCATCACAGGAAGATCTGAATTGTATAATAAATTTAAAAGCTAGAAACTATTTGCTTTCTCTCCC
GCACAAAAATAAGGTGCCGTGGAACAGATTGTTCCCAAACGCTGACTCCAAAGCTCTGGATTTACTGGAT
AAAATGTTGACATTTAACCCTCACAAGAGGATTGAAGTTGAACAGGCTCTGGCCCACCCGTACCTGGAGC
AGTATTATGACCCAAGTGATGAGCCCATTGCTGAAGCACCATTCAAGTTTGACATGGAGCTGGACGACTT
ACCTAAGGAGAAGCTCAAAGAACTCATTTTTGAAGAGACTGCTCGATTCCAGCCAGGATACAGATCTGAA
GGCGAGGGTGAAGGCGAGGGTGAAAGCGGATCCGGCGGAGTTGGAAGCGCGTTACCCGGGTCCAAAATGC
CCAAGAAGAAGCCGACGCCCATCCAGCTGAACCCGGCCCCCGACGGCTCTGCAGTTAACGGGACCAGCTC
TGCGGAGACCAACTTGGAGGCCGCGCAGAAGAAGGCGGAGGAGGCAGAGGCTGATGAGCAGCAGCGAAAG
CGCCTTGAGGCCTTTCTTACCCAGAAGCAGAAGGTGGGAGAACTGAAGGATGACGACTTTGAGAAGATCA
GTGAGCTGGGGGCTGGCAATGGCGGTGTGGTGTTCAAGGTCTCCCACAAGCCTTCTGGCCTGGTCATGGC
CAGAAAGCTAATTCATCTGGAGATCAAACCCGCAATCCGGAACCAGATCATAAGGGAGCTGCAGGTTCTG
CATGAGTGCAACTCTCCGTACATCGTGGGCTTCTATGGTGCGTTCTACAGCGATGGCGAGATCAGTATCT
GCATGGAGCACATGGATGGAGGTTCTCTGGATCAAGTCCTGAAGAAAGCTGGAAGAATTCCTGAACAAAT
TTTAGGAAAAGTTAGCATTGCTGTAATAAAAGGCCTGACATATCTGAGGGAGAAGCACAAGATCATGCAC
AGAGATGTCAAGCCCTCCAACATCCTAGTCAACTCCCGTGGGGAGATCAAGCTCTGTGACTTTGGGGTCA
GCGGGCAGCTCATCGACTCCATGGCCAACTCCTTCGTGGGCACAAGGTCCTACATGTCGCCAGAAAGACT
CCAGGGGACTCATTACTCTGTGCAGTCAGACATCTGGAGCATGGGACTGTCTCTGGTAGAGATGGCGGTT
GGGAGGTATCCCATCCCTCCTCCAGATGCCAAGGAGCTGGAGCTGATGTTTGGGTGCCAGGTGGAAGGAG
ATGCGGCTGAGACCCCACCCAGGCCAAGGACCCCCGGGAGGCCCCTTAGCTCATACGGAATGGACAGCCG
ACCTCCCATGGCAATTTTTGAGTTGTTGGATTACATAGTCAACGAGCCTCCTCCAAAACTGCCCAGTGGA
GTGTTCAGTCTGGAATTTCAAGATTTTGTGAATAAATGCTTAATAAAAAACCCCGCAGAGAGAGCAGATT
TGAAGCAACTCATGGTTCATGCTTTTATCAAGAGATCTGATGCTGAGGAAGTGGATTTTGCAGGTTGGCT
CTGCTCCACCATCGGCCTTAACCAGCCCAGCACACCAACCCATGCTGCTGGCGTCTAAACCCAGCTTTCT
TGTACAAAGTGGTGATAATCGAATTCCCACGGGGTTGGGGTTGCGCCTTTTCCAAGGCAGCCCTGGGTTT
GCGCAGGGACGCGGCTGCTCTGGGCGTGGTTCCGGGAAACGCAGCGGCGCCGACCCTGGGTCTCGCACAT
TCTTCACGTCCGTTCGCAGCGTCACCCGGATCTTCGCCGCTACCCTTGTGGGCCCCCCGGCGACGCTTCC
TGCTCCGCCCCTAAGTCGGGAAGGTTCCTTGCGGTTCGCGGCGTGCCGGACGTGACAAACGGAAGCCGCA
CGTCTCACTAGTACCCTCGCAGACGGACAGCGCCAGGGAGCAATGGCAGCGCGCCGACCGCGATGGGCTG
TGGCCAATAGCGGCTGCTCAGCGGGGCGCGCCGAGAGCAGCGGCCGGGAAGGGGCGGTGCGGGAGGCGGG
GTGTGGGGCGGTAGTGTGGGCCCTGTTCCTGCCCGCGCGGTGTTCCGCATTCTGCAAGCCTCCGGAGCGC
ACGTCGGCAGTCGGCTCCCTCGTTGACCGAATCACCGACCTCTCTCCCCAGGGGGATCCACCGGTCGCCA
CCATGGTGAGCAAGGGCGAGGAGCTGTTCACCGGGGTGGTGCCCATCCTGGTCGAGCTGGACGGCGACGT
AAACGGCCACAAGTTCAGCGTGTCCGGCGAGGGCGAGGGCGATGCCACCTACGGCAAGCTGACCCTGAAG
TTCATCTGCACCACCGGCAAGCTGCCCGTGCCCTGGCCCACCCTCGTGACCACCCTGACCTACGGCGTGC
AGTGCTTCAGCCGCTACCCCGACCACATGAAGCAGCACGACTTCTTCAAGTCCGCCATGCCCGAAGGCTA
CGTCCAGGAGCGCACCATCTTCTTCAAGGACGACGGCAACTACAAGACCCGCGCCGAGGTGAAGTTCGAG
GGCGACACCCTGGTGAACCGCATCGAGCTGAAGGGCATCGACTTCAAGGAGGACGGCAACATCCTGGGGC
ACAAGCTGGAGTACAACTACAACAGCCACAACGTCTATATCATGGCCGACAAGCAGAAGAACGGCATCAA
GGTGAACTTCAAGATCCGCCACAACATCGAGGACGGCAGCGTGCAGCTCGCCGACCACTACCAGCAGAAC
ACCCCCATCGGCGACGGCCCCGTGCTGCTGCCCGACAACCACTACCTGAGCACCCAGTCCGCCCTGAGCA
AAGACCCCAACGAGAAGCGCGATCACATGGTCCTGCTGGAGTTCGTGACCGCCGCCGGGATCACTCTCGG
CATGGACGAGCTGTACAAGGCTAGCGGATCAGGTCAATGTACTAACTACGCTTTGTTGAAGCTTGCCGGC
GATGTTGAAAGTAACCCCGGTCCTGGATCCATGTCCAGACTGGACAAGAGCAAAGTCATAAACGGCGCTC
TGGAATTACTCAATGGAGTCGGTATCGAAGGCCTGACGACAAGGAAACTCGCTCAAAAGCTGGGAGTTGA
GCAGCCTACCCTGTACTGGCACGTGAAGAACAAGCGGGCCCTGCTCGATGCCCTGCCAATCGAGATGCTG
GACAGGCATCATACCCACTTCTGCCCCCTGGAAGGCGAGTCATGGCAAGACTTTCTGCGGAACAACGCCA
AGTCATTCCGCTGTGCTCTCCTCTCACATCGCGACGGGGCTAAAGTGCATCTCGGCACCCGCCCAACAGA
GAAACAGTACGAAACCCTGGAAAATCAGCTCGCGTTCCTGTGTCAGCAAGGCTTCTCCCTGGAGAACGCA
CTGTACGCTCTGTCCGCCGTGGGCCACTTTACACTGGGCTGCGTATTGGAGGAACAGGAGCATCAAGTAG
CAAAAGAGGAAAGAGAGACACCTACCACCGATTCTATGCCCCCACTTCTGAGACAAGCAATTGAGCTGTT
CGACCGGCAGGGAGCCGAACCTGCCTTCCTTTTCGGCCTGGAACTAATCATATGTGGCCTGGAGAAACAG
CTAAAGTGCGAAAGCGGCGGGCCGGCCTCGAGCGAATTCCAGTACCTGCCAGATACAGACGATCGTCACC
GGATTGAGGAGAAACGTAAAAGGACATATGAGACCTTCAAGAGCATCATGAAGAAGAGTCCTTTCAGCGG
ACCCACCGACCCCCGGCCTCCACCTCGACGCATTGCTGTGCCTTCCCGCAGCTCAGCTTCTGTCCCCAAG
CCAGCACCCCAGCCCTATCCCTTTACGTCATCCCTGAGCACCATCAACTATGATGAGTTTCCCACCATGG
TGTTTCCTTCTGGGCAGATCAGCCAGGCCTCGGCCTTGGCCCCGGCCCCTCCCCAAGTCCTGCCCCAGGC
TCCAGCCCCTGCCCCTGCTCCAGCCATGGTATCAGCTCTGGCCCAGGCCCCAGCCCCTGTCCCAGTCCTA
GCCCCAGGCCCTCCTCAGGCTGTGGCCCCACCTGCCCCCAAGCCCACCCAGGCTGGGGAAGGAACGCTGT
CAGAGGCCCTGCTGCAGCTGCAGTTTGATGATGAAGACCTGGGGGCCTTGCTTGGCAACAGCACAGACCC
AGCTGTGTTCACAGACCTGGCATCCGTCGACAACTCCGAGTTTCAGCAGCTGCTGAACCAGGGCATACCT
GTGGCCCCCCACACAACTGAGCCCATGCTGATGGAGTACCCTGAGGCTATAACTCGCCTAGTGACAGGGG
CCCAGAGGCCCCCCGACCCAGCTCCTGCTCCACTGGGGGCCCCGGGGCTCCCCAATGGCCTCCTTTCAGG
AGATGAAGACTTCTCCTCCATTGCGGACATGGACTTCTCAGCCCTGCTGAGTCAGATCAGCTCCTAAGAT
CAAGCTTATCGATAATCAACCTCTGGATTACAAAATTTGTGAAAGATTGACTGGTATTCTTAACTATGTT
GCTCCTTTTACGCTATGTGGATACGCTGCTTTAATGCCTTTGTATCATGCTATTGCTTCCCGTATGGCTT
TCATTTTCTCCTCCTTGTATAAATCCTGGTTGCTGTCTCTTTATGAGGAGTTGTGGCCCGTTGTCAGGCA
ACGTGGCGTGGTGTGCACTGTGTTTGCTGACGCAACCCCCACTGGTTGGGGCATTGCCACCACCTGTCAG
CTCCTTTCCGGGACTTTCGCTTTCCCCCTCCCTATTGCCACGGCGGAACTCATCGCCGCCTGCCTTGCCC
GCTGCTGGACAGGGGCTCGGCTGTTGGGCACTGACAATTCCGTGGTGTTGTCGGGGAAATCATCGTCCTT
TCCTTGGCTGCTCGCCTGTGTTGCCACCTGGATTCTGCGCGGGACGTCCTTCTGCTACGTCCCTTCGGCC
CTCAATCCAGCGGACCTTCCTTCCCGCGGCCTGCTGCCGGCTCTGCGGCCTCTTCCGCGTCTTCGCCTTC
GCCCTCAGACGAGTCGGATCTCCCTTTGGGCCGCCTCCCCGCATCGATACCGTCGACCTCGAGGTTCGCT
TTAAGACCAATGACTTACAAGGCAGCTGTAGATCTTAGCCACTTTTTAAAAGAAAAGGGGGGACTGGAAG
GGCTAATTCACTCCCAACGAAGACAAGATGGGATCAATTCACCATGGGAATAACTTCGTATAGCATACAT
TATACGAAGTTATGCTGCTTTTTGCTTGTACTGGGTCTCTCTGGTTAGACCAGATCTGAGCCTGGGAGCT
CTCTGGCTAACTAGGGAACCCACTGCTTAAGCCTCAATAAAGCTTGCCTTGAGTGCTTCAAGTAGTGTGT
GCCCGTCTGTTGTGTGACTCTGGTAACTAGAGATCCCTCAGACCCTTTTAGTCAGTGTGGAAAATCTCTA
GCAGCATCTAGTTGAATCGCCAGTGTGTCGAGCTAGCAGATCTTTTTCCCTCTGCCAAAAATTATGGGGA
CATCATGAAGCCCCTTGAGCATCTGACTTCTGGCTAATAAAGGAAATTTATTTTCATTGCAATAGTGTGT
TGGAATTTTTTGTGTCTCTCACTCGGAAGGACATATGGGAGGGCAAATCATTTAAAACATCAGAATGAGT
ATTTGGTTTAGAGTTTGGCAACATATGCCATATGCTGGCTGCCATGAACAAAGGTGGCTATAAAGAGGTC
ATCAGTATATGAAACAGCCCCCTGCTGTCCATTCCTTATTCCATAGAAAAGCCTTGACTTGAGGTTAGAT
TTTTTTTATATTTTGTTTTGTGTTATTTTTTTCTTTAACATCCCTAAAATTTTCCTTACATGTTTTACTA
GCCAGATTTTTCCTCCTCTCCTGACTACTCCCAGTCATAGCTGTCCCTCTTCTCTTATGAAGATCCCTCG
ACCTGCAGCCCAAGCTTGGCGTAATCATGGTCATAGCTGTTTCCTGTGTGAAATTGTTATCCGCTCACAA
TTCCACACAACATACGAGCCGGAAGCATAAAGTGTAAAGCCTGGGGTGCCTAATGAGTGAGCTAACTCAC
ATTAATTGCGTTGCGCTCACTGCCCGCTTTCCAGTCGGGAAACCTGTCGTGCCAGCGGATCCGCATCTCA
ATTAGTCAGCAACCATAGTCCCGCCCCTAACTCCGCCCATCCCGCCCCTAACTCCGCCCAGTTCCGCCCA
TTCTCCGCCCCATGGCTGACTAATTTTTTTTATTTATGCAGAGGCCGAGGCCGCCTCGGCCTCTGAGCTA
TTCCAGAAGTAGTGAGGAGGCTTTTTTGGAGGCCTAGGCTTTTGCAAAAAGCTAACTTGTTTATTGCAGC
TTATAATGGTTACAAATAAAGCAATAGCATCACAAATTTCACAAATAAAGCATTTTTTTCACTGCATTCT
AGTTGTGGTTTGTCCAAACTCATCAATGTATCTTATCATGTCTGGATCCGCTGCATTAATGAATCGGCCA
ACGCGCGGGGAGAGGCGGTTTGCGTATTGGGCGCTCTTCCGCTTCCTCGCTCACTGACTCGCTGCGCTCG
GTCGTTCGGCTGCGGCGAGCGGTATCAGCTCACTCAAAGGCGGTAATACGGTTATCCACAGAATCAGGGG
ATAACGCAGGAAAGAACATGTGAGCAAAAGGCCAGCAAAAGGCCAGGAACCGTAAAAAGGCCGCGTTGCT
GGCGTTTTTCCATAGGCTCCGCCCCCCTGACGAGCATCACAAAAATCGACGCTCAAGTCAGAGGTGGCGA
AACCCGACAGGACTATAAAGATACCAGGCGTTTCCCCCTGGAAGCTCCCTCGTGCGCTCTCCTGTTCCGA
CCCTGCCGCTTACCGGATACCTGTCCGCCTTTCTCCCTTCGGGAAGCGTGGCGCTTTCTCAATGCTCACG
CTGTAGGTATCTCAGTTCGGTGTAGGTCGTTCGCTCCAAGCTGGGCTGTGTGCACGAACCCCCCGTTCAG
CCCGACCGCTGCGCCTTATCCGGTAACTATCGTCTTGAGTCCAACCCGGTAAGACACGACTTATCGCCAC
TGGCAGCAGCCACTGGTAACAGGATTAGCAGAGCGAGGTATGTAGGCGGTGCTACAGAGTTCTTGAAGTG
GTGGCCTAACTACGGCTACACTAGAAGGACAGTATTTGGTATCTGCGCTCTGCTGAAGCCAGTTACCTTC
GGAAAAAGAGTTGGTAGCTCTTGATCCGGCAAACAAACCACCGCTGGTAGCGGTGGTTTTTTTGTTTGCA
AGCAGCAGATTACGCGCAGAAAAAAAGGATCTCAAGAAGATCCTTTGATCTTTTCTACGGGGTCTGACGC
TCAGTGGAACGAAAACTCACGTTAAGGGATTTTGGTCATGAGATTATCAAAAAGGATCTTCACCTAGATC
CTTTTAAATTAAAAATGAAGTTTTAAATCAATCTAAAGTATATATGAGTAAACTTGGTCTGACAGTTACC
AATGCTTAATCAGTGAGGCACCTATCTCAGCGATCTGTCTATTTCGTTCATCCATAGTTGCCTGACTCCC
CGTCGTGTAGATAACTACGATACGGGAGGGCTTACCATCTGGCCCCAGTGCTGCAATGATACCGCGAGAC
CCACGCTCACCGGCTCCAGATTTATCAGCAATAAACCAGCCAGCCGGAAGGGCCGAGCGCAGAAGTGGTC
CTGCAACTTTATCCGCCTCCATCCAGTCTATTAATTGTTGCCGGGAAGCTAGAGTAAGTAGTTCGCCAGT
TAATAGTTTGCGCAACGTTGTTGCCATTGCTACAGGCATCGTGGTGTCACGCTCGTCGTTTGGTATGGCT
TCATTCAGCTCCGGTTCCCAACGATCAAGGCGAGTTACATGATCCCCCATGTTGTGCAAAAAAGCGGTTA
GCTCCTTCGGTCCTCCGATCGTTGTCAGAAGTAAGTTGGCCGCAGTGTTATCACTCATGGTTATGGCAGC
ACTGCATAATTCTCTTACTGTCATGCCATCCGTAAGATGCTTTTCTGTGACTGGTGAGTACTCAACCAAG
TCATTCTGAGAATAGTGTATGCGGCGACCGAGTTGCTCTTGCCCGGCGTCAATACGGGATAATACCGCGC
CACATAGCAGAACTTTAAAAGTGCTCATCATTGGAAAACGTTCTTCGGGGCGAAAACTCTCAAGGATCTT
ACCGCTGTTGAGATCCAGTTCGATGTAACCCACTCGTGCACCCAACTGATCTTCAGCATCTTTTACTTTC
ACCAGCGTTTCTGGGTGAGCAAAAACAGGAAGGCAAAATGCCGCAAAAAAGGGAATAAGGGCGACACGGA
AATGTTGAATACTCATACTCTTCCTTTTTCAATATTATTGAAGCATTTATCAGGGTTATTGTCTCATGAG
CGGATACATATTTGAATGTATTTAGAAAAATAAACAAATAGGGGTTCCGCGCACATTTCCCCGAAAAGTG
CCACCTG
Features (pLannotate 1.2.2; 39 found; start..end, strand, type, name):
      4..383     +  enhancer       CMV enhancer: human cytomegalovirus immediate early enhancer
    385..642     +  LTR            5' LTR (truncated): truncated 5' long terminal repeat (LTR) from HIV-1
    689..814     +  misc_feature   HIV-1 Ψ: packaging signal of human immunodeficiency virus type 1
    798..1157    +  CDS            HIV-1 gag (fragment): gag protein from human immunodeficiency virus 1; gag
   1306..1423    +  misc_feature   cPPT/CTS: central polypurine tract and central termination sequence of HIV-1
   1566..1649    +  CDS            vif (fragment): VIF_HV1BR - Experimental evidence at protein level: Swiss-Prot protein existence level 1. Counteracts the innate antiviral activity of host APOBEC3F and APOBEC3G. Forms a complex with host APOBEC3F and APOBEC3G thus preventing the entry of these lethally hypermutating enzymes into progeny virions. Recruits an active E3 ubiquitin ligase complex composed of elongin BC, CUL5, and RBX2 to induce polyubiquitination of APOBEC3G and APOBEC3F. In turn, they are directed to the 26S proteasome for degradation. Vif interaction with APOBEC3G also blocks its cytidine deaminase activity in a proteasome-inde
   1783..2016    +  misc_feature   RRE: The Rev response element (RRE) of HIV-1 allows for Rev-dependent mRNA export from the nucleus to the cytoplasm.
   2393..2493    +  CDS            Rev (fragment): human immunodeficiency virus 1 (HIV-1) Rev protein; rev; enhances nuclear export of unspliced and incompletely spliced viral mRNAs
   2522..2542    +  protein_bind   attB4: mutant version of attB; core recombination site for the Gateway® BP reaction BP Clonase™
   2569..2587    +  protein_bind   tet operator: bacterial operator O1 for the tetR and tetA genes tetracycline repressor TetR
   2610..2628    +  protein_bind   tet operator: bacterial operator O1 for the tetR and tetA genes tetracycline repressor TetR
   2651..2678    -  promoter       tetR/tetA promoters (fragment): tetR; overlapping promoters for bacterial tetR and tetA
   2774..2792    +  protein_bind   tet operator: bacterial operator O1 for the tetR and tetA genes tetracycline repressor TetR
   2803..2846    +  promoter       minimal CaMV 35S promoter (fragment): minimal 35S promoter from cauliflower mosaic virus
   2855..2875    +  protein_bind   attB1: mutant version of attB; core recombination site for the Gateway® BP reaction BP Clonase™
   2892..2911    +  protein_bind   attB1 (fragment): mutant version of attB; recombination site for the Gateway® BP reaction BP Clonase™
   2920..3987    +  CDS            Mapk1: MK01_MOUSE - Also known as Erk2, Mapk, Prkm1. Experimental evidence at protein level: Swiss-Prot protein existence level 1. Acts as a transcriptional repressor. Binds to a [GC]AAA[GC] consensus sequence. Repress the expression of interferon gamma-induced genes. Seems to bind to the promoter of CCL5, DMP1, IFIH1, IFITM1, IRF7, IRF9, LAMP3, OAS1, OAS2, OAS3 and STAT1. Transcriptional activity is independent of kinase activity. From Mus musculus (Mouse).
   4057..5235    +  CDS            MAP2K1: MP2K1_HUMAN - Also known as MEK1, PRKMK1. Experimental evidence at protein level: Swiss-Prot protein existence level 1. Dual specificity protein kinase which acts as an essential component of the MAP kinase signal transduction pathway. Binding of extracellular ligands such as growth factors, cytokines and hormones to their cell-surface receptors activates RAS and this initiates RAF1 activation. RAF1 then further activates the dual-specificity protein kinases MAP2K1/MEK1 and MAP2K2/MEK2. Both MAP2K1/MEK1 and MAP2K2/MEK2 function specifically in the MAPK/ERK cascade, and catalyze the concomitant
   5239..5263    -  protein_bind   attB2: mutant version of attB; recombination site for the Gateway® BP reaction BP Clonase™
   5281..5791    +  promoter       hPGK promoter: human phosphoglycerate kinase 1 promoter
   5813..6529    +  CDS            EGFP: EGFP is a basic (constitutively fluorescent) green fluorescent protein published in 1996, derived from Aequorea victoria. It is reported to be a rapidly-maturing weak dimer with moderate acid sensitivity.
   6611..7234    +  CDS            rtTA3 (fragment): reverse tetracycline transactivator 3 activates expression from Tet-responsive promoters in the presence of doxycycline
   7673..8044    +  CDS            RelA (p65) AD: transcriptional activation domain of human RelA, also known as p65 (O'Shea and Perkins, 2008)
   8064..8652    +  misc_feature   WPRE: woodchuck hepatitis virus posttranscriptional regulatory element
   8660..8779    +  CDS            nef (fragment): NEF_HV1LA - Experimental evidence at protein level: Swiss-Prot protein existence level 1. Extracellular Nef protein targets CD4(+) T-lymphocytes for apoptosis by interacting with CXCR4 surface receptors. From Human immunodeficiency virus type 1 group M subtype B (isolate Lai) (HIV-1).
   8800..8833    +  protein_bind   loxP: Cre-mediated recombination occurs in the 8-bp core sequence (GCATACAT). Cre recombinase
   8853..9033    +  LTR            5' LTR (truncated): truncated 5' long terminal repeat (LTR) from HIV-1
   9136..9191    +  polyA_signal   β-globin poly(A) signal: rabbit β-globin polyadenylation signal (Gil and Proudfoot, 1987)
   9572..9594    -  protein_bind   lac operator (fragment): The lac repressor binds to the lac operator to inhibit transcription in E. coli. This inhibition can be relieved by adding lactose or isopropyl-β-D-thiogalactopyranoside (IPTG). lac repressor encoded by lacI
   9598..9628    -  promoter       lac promoter: promoter for the E. coli lac operon
   9643..9664    -  protein_bind   CAP binding site: CAP binding activates transcription in the presence of cAMP. E. coli catabolite activator protein
   9677..9716    -  CDS            lacI (fragment): lac repressor; lacI; The lac repressor binds to the lac operator to inhibit transcription in E. coli. This inhibition can be relieved by adding lactose or isopropyl-β-D-thiogalactopyranoside (IPTG).
   9723..9745    +  promoter       SV40 promoter (fragment): SV40 enhancer and early promoter
   9769..9904    +  rep_origin     SV40 ori: SV40 origin of replication
   9924..10058   +  polyA_signal   SV40 poly(A) signal: SV40 polyadenylation signal
  10060..10114   -  CDS            lacI (fragment): lac repressor; lacI; The lac repressor binds to the lac operator to inhibit transcription in E. coli. This inhibition can be relieved by adding lactose or isopropyl-β-D-thiogalactopyranoside (IPTG).
  10297..10885   -  rep_origin     ori: high-copy-number ColE1/pMB1/pBR322/pUC origin of replication
  11056..11916   -  CDS            AmpR: β-lactamase; bla; confers resistance to ampicillin, carbenicillin, and related antibiotics
  11917..12021   -  promoter       AmpR promoter: bla
