>Addgene plasmid #114291 | pCWXPGR-pTF-ERK:MEK | addgene full sequence | sequence record 218696 | Addgene NGS Result
ACTCTATCATTGATAGAGTTCTAGTATTAGCAAGGCCTTTCCTCTATATAAGGAAGTTCATTTCATTTGG
AGAAGATCCCCCAAGTTTGTACAAAAAAGCAGGCTTCACCATGGCGGCGGCGGCGGCGGGCCCGGAGATG
GTCCGCGGGCAGGTGTTCGACGTGGGGCCGCGCTACACTAATCTCTCGTACATCGGAGAAGGCGCCTACG
GCATGGTTTGTTCTGCTTATGATAATCTCAACAAAGTTCGAGTTGCTATCAAGAAAATCAGTCCTTTTGA
GCACCAGACCTACTGTCAGAGAACCCTGAGAGAGATAAAAATCCTACTGCGCTTCAGACATGAGAACATC
ATCGGCATCAATGACATCATCCGGGCACCAACCATTGAGCAGATGAAAGATGTATATATAGTACAGGACC
TCATGGAGACAGATCTTTACAAGCTCTTGAAGACACAGCACCTCAGCAATGATCATATCTGCTATTTTCT
TTATCAGATCCTGAGAGGATTAAAGTATATACATTCAGCTAATGTTCTGCACCGTGACCTCAAGCCTTCC
AACCTCCTGCTGAACACCACTTGTGATCTCAAGATCTGTGACTTTGGCCTTGCCCGTGTTGCAGATCCAG
ACCATGATCATACAGGGTTCTTGACAGAGTATGTAGCCACGCGTTGGTACAGAGCTCCAGAAATTATGTT
GAATTCCAAGGGTTATACCAAGTCCATTGATATTTGGTCTGTGGGCTGCATCCTGGCAGAGATGCTATCC
AACAGGCCTATCTTTCCAGGAAAGCATTACCTTGACCAGCTGAATCACATCCTGGGTATTCTTGGATCTC
CATCACAGGAAGATCTGAATTGTATAATAAATTTAAAAGCTAGAAACTATTTGCTTTCTCTCCCGCACAA
AAATAAGGTGCCGTGGAACAGATTGTTCCCAAACGCTGACTCCAAAGCTCTGGATTTACTGGATAAAATG
TTGACATTTAACCCTCACAAGAGGATTGAAGTTGAACAGGCTCTGGCCCACCCGTACCTGGAGCAGTATT
ATGACCCAAGTGATGAGCCCATTGCTGAAGCACCATTCAAGTTTGACATGGAGCTGGACGACTTACCTAA
GGAGAAGCTCAAAGAACTCATTTTTGAAGAGACTGCTCGATTCCAGCCAGGATACAGATCTGAAGGCGAG
GGTGAAGGCGAGGGTGAAAGCGGATCCGGCGGAGTTGGAAGCGCGTTACCCGGGTCCAAAATGCCCAAGA
AGAAGCCGACGCCCATCCAGCTGAACCCGGCCCCCGACGGCTCTGCAGTTAACGGGACCAGCTCTGCGGA
GACCAACTTGGAGGCCGCGCAGAAGAAGGCGGAGGAGGCAGAGGCTGATGAGCAGCAGCGAAAGCGCCTT
GAGGCCTTTCTTACCCAGAAGCAGAAGGTGGGAGAACTGAAGGATGACGACTTTGAGAAGATCAGTGAGC
TGGGGGCTGGCAATGGCGGTGTGGTGTTCAAGGTCTCCCACAAGCCTTCTGGCCTGGTCATGGCCAGAAA
GCTAATTCATCTGGAGATCAAACCCGCAATCCGGAACCAGATCATAAGGGAGCTGCAGGTTCTGCATGAG
TGCAACTCTCCGTACATCGTGGGCTTCTATGGTGCGTTCTACAGCGATGGCGAGATCAGTATCTGCATGG
AGCACATGGATGGAGGTTCTCTGGATCAAGTCCTGAAGAAAGCTGGAAGAATTCCTGAACAAATTTTAGG
AAAAGTTAGCATTGCTGTAATAAAAGGCCTGACATATCTGAGGGAGAAGCACAAGATCATGCACAGAGAT
GTCAAGCCCTCCAACATCCTAGTCAACTCCCGTGGGGAGATCAAGCTCTGTGACTTTGGGGTCAGCGGGC
AGCTCATCGACTCCATGGCCAACTCCTTCGTGGGCACAAGGTCCTACATGTCGCCAGAAAGACTCCAGGG
GACTCATTACTCTGTGCAGTCAGACATCTGGAGCATGGGACTGTCTCTGGTAGAGATGGCGGTTGGGAGG
TATCCCATCCCTCCTCCAGATGCCAAGGAGCTGGAGCTGATGTTTGGGTGCCAGGTGGAAGGAGATGCGG
CTGAGACCCCACCCAGGCCAAGGACCCCCGGGAGGCCCCTTAGCTCATACGGAATGGACAGCCGACCTCC
CATGGCAATTTTTGAGTTGTTGGATTACATAGTCAACGAGCCTCCTCCAAAACTGCCCAGTGGAGTGTTC
AGTCTGGAATTTCAAGATTTTGTGAATAAATGCTTAATAAAAAACCCCGCAGAGAGAGCAGATTTGAAGC
AACTCATGGTTCATGCTTTTATCAAGAGATCTGATGCTGAGGAAGTGGATTTTGCAGGTTGGCTCTGCTC
CACCATCGGCCTTAACCAGCCCAGCACACCAACCCATGCTGCTGGCGTCTAAACCCAGCTTTCTTGTACA
AAGTGGTGATAATCGAATTCCACGGGGTTGGGGTTGCGCCTTTTCCAAGGCAGCCCTGGGTTTGCGCAGG
GACGCGGCTGCTCTGGGCGTGGTTCCGGGAAACGCAGCGGCGCCGACCCTGGGTCTCGCACATTCTTCAC
GTCCGTTCGCAGCGTCACCCGGATCTTCGCCGCTACCCTTGTGGGCCCCCCGGCGACGCTTCCTGCTCCG
CCCCTAAGTCGGGAAGGTTCCTTGCGGTTCGCGGCGTGCCGGACGTGACAAACGGAAGCCGCACGTCTCA
CTAGTACCCTCGCAGACGGACAGCGCCAGGGAGCAATGGCAGCGCGCCGACCGCGATGGGCTGTGGCCAA
TAGCGGCTGCTCAGCAGGGCGCGCCGAGAGCAGCGGCCGGGAAGGGGCGGTGCGGGAGGCGGGGTGTGGG
GCGGTAGTGTGGGCCCTGTTCCTGCCCGCGCGGTGTTCCGCATTCTGCAAGCCTCCGGAGCGCACGTCGG
CAGTCGGCTCCCTCGTTGACCGAATCACCGACCTCTCTCCCCAGGGGGATCCACCGGTCGCCACCATGGT
GAGCAAGGGCGAGGAGCTGTTCACCGGGGTGGTGCCCATCCTGGTCGAGCTGGACGGCGACGTAAACGGC
CACAAGTTCAGCGTGTCCGGCGAGGGCGAGGGCGATGCCACCTACGGCAAGCTGACCCTGAAGTTCATCT
GCACCACCGGCAAGCTGCCCGTGCCCTGGCCCACCCTCGTGACCACCCTGACCTACGGCGTGCAGTGCTT
CAGCCGCTACCCCGACCACATGAAGCAGCACGACTTCTTCAAGTCCGCCATGCCCGAAGGCTACGTCCAG
GAGCGCACCATCTTCTTCAAGGACGACGGCAACTACAAGACCCGCGCCGAGGTGAAGTTCGAGGGCGACA
CCCTGGTGAACCGCATCGAGCTGAAGGGCATCGACTTCAAGGAGGACGGCAACATCCTGGGGCACAAGCT
GGAGTACAACTACAACAGCCACAACGTCTATATCATGGCCGACAAGCAGAAGAACGGCATCAAGGTGAAC
TTCAAGATCCGCCACAACATCGAGGACGGCAGCGTGCAGCTCGCCGACCACTACCAGCAGAACACCCCCA
TCGGCGACGGCCCCGTGCTGCTGCCCGACAACCACTACCTGAGCACCCAGTCCGCCCTGAGCAAAGACCC
CAACGAGAAGCGCGATCACATGGTCCTGCTGGAGTTCGTGACCGCCGCCGGGATCACTCTCGGCATGGAC
GAGCTGTACAAGGCTAGCGGATCAGGTCAATGTACTAACTACGCTTTGTTGAAGCTTGCCGGCGATGTTG
AAAGTAACCCCGGTCCTGGATCCATGTCCAGACTGGACAAGAGCAAAGTCATAAACGGCGCTCTGGAATT
ACTCAATGGAGTCGGTATCGAAGGCCTGACGACAAGGAAACTCGCTCAAAAGCTGGGAGTTGAGCAGCCT
ACCCTGTACTGGCACGTGAAGAACAAGCGGGCCCTGCTCGATGCCCTGCCAATCGAGATGCTGGACAGGC
ATCATACCCACTTCTGCCCCCTGGAAGGCGAGTCATGGCAAGACTTTCTGCGGAACAACGCCAAGTCATT
CCGCTGTGCTCTCCTCTCACATCGCGACGGGGCTAAAGTGCATCTCGGCACCCGCCCAACAGAGAAACAG
TACGAAACCCTGGAAAATCAGCTCGCGTTCCTGTGTCAGCAAGGCTTCTCCCTGGAGAACGCACTGTACG
CTCTGTCCGCCGTGGGCCACTTTACACTGGGCTGCGTATTGGAGGAACAGGAGCATCAAGTAGCAAAAGA
GGAAAGAGAGACACCTACCACCGATTCTATGCCCCCACTTCTGAGACAAGCAATTGAGCTGTTCGACCGG
CAGGGAGCCGAACCTGCCTTCCTTTTCGGCCTGGAACTAATCATATGTGGCCTGGAGAAACAGCTAAAGT
GCGAAAGCGGCGGGCCGGCCTCGAGCGAATTCCAGTACCTGCCAGATACAGACGATCGTCACCGGATTGA
GGAGAAACGTAAAAGGACATATGAGACCTTCAAGAGCATCATGAAGAAGAGTCCTTTCAGCGGACCCACC
GACCCCCGGCCTCCACCTCGACGCATTGCTGTGCCTTCCCGCAGCTCAGCTTCTGTCCCCAAGCCAGCAC
CCCAGCCCTATCCCTTTACGTCATCCCTGAGCACCATCAACTATGATGAGTTTCCCACCATGGTGTTTCC
TTCTGGGCAGATCAGCCAGGCCTCGGCCTTGGCCCCGGCCCCTCCCCAAGTCCTGCCCCAGGCTCCAGCC
CCTGCCCCTGCTCCAGCCATGGTATCAGCTCTGGCCCAGGCCCCAGCCCCTGTCCCAGTCCTAGCCCCAG
GCCCTCCTCAGGCTGTGGCCCCACCTGCCCCCAAGCCCACCCAGGCTGGGGAAGGAACGCTGTCAGAGGC
CCTGCTGCAGCTGCAGTTTGATGATGAAGACCTGGGGGCCTTGCTTGGCAACAGCACAGACCCAGCTGTG
TTCACAGACCTGGCATCCGTCGACAACTCCGAGTTTCAGCAGCTGCTGAACCAGGGCATACCTGTGGCCC
CCCACACAACTGAGCCCATGCTGATGGAGTACCCTGAGGCTATAACTCGCCTAGTGACAGGGGCCCAGAG
GCCCCCCGACCCAGCTCCTGCTCCACTGGGGGCCCCGGGGCTCCCCAATGGCCTCCTTTCAGGAGATGAA
GACTTCTCCTCCATTGCGGACATGGACTTCTCAGCCCTGCTGAGTCAGATCAGCTCCTAAAGATCTGATC
AAGCTTATCGATAATCAACCTCTGGATTACAAAATTTGTGAAAGATTGACTGGTATTCTTAACTATGTTG
CTCCTTTTACGCTATGTGGATACGCTGCTTTAATGCCTTTGTATCATGCTATTGCTTCCCGTATGGCTTT
CATTTTCTCCTCCTTGTATAAATCCTGGTTGCTGTCTCTTTATGAGGAGTTGTGGCCCGTTGTCAGGCAA
CGTGGCGTGGTGTGCACTGTGTTTGCTGACGCAACCCCCACTGGTTGGGGCATTGCCACCACCTGTCAGC
TCCTTTCCGGGACTTTCGCTTTCCCCCTCCCTATTGCCACGGCGGAACTCATCGCCGCCTGCCTTGCCCG
CTGCTGGACAGGGGCTCGGCTGTTGGGCACTGACAATTCCGTGGTGTTGTCGGGGAAATCATCGTCCTTT
CCTTGGCTGCTCGCCTGTGTTGCCACCTGGATTCTGCGCGGGACGTCCTTCTGCTACGTCCCTTCGGCCC
TCAATCCAGCGGACCTTCCTTCCCGCGGCCTGCTGCCGGCTCTGCGGCCTCTTCCGCGTCTTCGCCTTCG
CCCTCAGACGAGTCGGATCTCCCTTTGGGCCGCCTCCCCGCATCGATACCGTCGACCTCGAGGTTCGCTT
TAAGACCAATGACTTACAAGGCAGCTGTAGATCTTAGCCACTTTTTAAAAGAAAAGGGGGGACTGGAAGG
GCTAATTCACTCCCAACGAAGACAAGATGGGATCAATTCACCATGGGAATAACTTCGTATAGCATACATT
ATACGAAGTTATGCTGCTTTTTGCTTGTACTGGGTCTCTCTGGTTAGACCAGATCTGAGCCTGGGAGCTC
TCTGGCTAACTAGGGAACCCACTGCTTAAGCCTCAATAAAGCTTGCCTTGAGTGCTTCAAGTAGTGTGTG
CCCGTCTGTTGTGTGACTCTGGTAACTAGAGATCCCTCAGACCCTTTTAGTCAGTGTGGAAAATCTCTAG
CAGCATCTAGTTGAATCGCCAGTGTGTCGAGCTAGCAGATCTTTTTCCCTCTGCCAAAAATTATGGGGAC
ATCATGAAGCCCCTTGAGCATCTGACTTCTGGCTAATAAAGGAAATTTATTTTCATTGCAATAGTGTGTT
GGAATTTTTTGTGTCTCTCACTCGGAAGGACATATGGGAGGGCAAATCATTTAAAACATCAGAATGAGTA
TTTGGTTTAGAGTTTGGCAACATATGCCCATATGCTGGCTGCCATGAACAAAGGTTGGCTATAAAGAGGT
CATCAGTATATGAAACAGCCCCCTGCTGTCCATTCCTTATTCCATAGAAAAGCCTTGACTTGAGGTTAGA
TTTTTTTTATATTTTGTTTTGTGTTATTTTTTTCTTTAACATCCCTAAAATTTTCCTTACATGTTTTACT
AGCCAGATTTTTCCTCCTCTCCTGACTACTCCCAGTCATAGCTGTCCCTCTTCTCTTATGGAGATCCCTC
GACCTGCAGCCCAAGCTTGGCGTAATCATGGTCATAGCTGTTTCCTGTGTGAAATTGTTATCCGCTCACA
ATTCCACACAACATACGAGCCGGAAGCATAAAGTGTAAAGCCTGGGGTGCCTAATGAGTGAGCTAACTCA
CATTAATTGCGTTGCGCTCACTGCCCGCTTTCCAGTCGGGAAACCTGTCGTGCCAGCGGATCCGCATCTC
AATTAGTCAGCAACCATAGTCCCGCCCCTAACTCCGCCCATCCCGCCCCTAACTCCGCCCAGTTCCGCCC
ATTCTCCGCCCCATGGCTGACTAATTTTTTTTATTTATGCAGAGGCCGAGGCCGCCTCGGCCTCTGAGCT
ATTCCAGAAGTAGTGAGGAGGCTTTTTTGGAGGCCTAGGCTTTTGCAAAAAGCTAACTTGTTTATTGCAG
CTTATAATGGTTACAAATAAAGCAATAGCATCACAAATTTCACAAATAAAGCATTTTTTTCACTGCATTC
TAGTTGTGGTTTGTCCAAACTCATCAATGTATCTTATCATGTCTGGATCCGCTGCATTAATGAATCGGCC
AACGCGCGGGGAGAGGCGGTTTGCGTATTGGGCGCTCTTCCGCTTCCTCGCTCACTGACTCGCTGCGCTC
GGTCGTTCGGCTGCGGCGAGCGGTATCAGCTCACTCAAAGGCGGTAATACGGTTATCCACAGAATCAGGG
GATAACGCAGGAAAGAACATGTGAGCAAAAGGCCAGCAAAAGGCCAGGAACCGTAAAAAGGCCGCGTTGC
TGGCGTTTTTCCATAGGCTCCGCCCCCCTGACGAGCATCACAAAAATCGACGCTCAAGTCAGAGGTGGCG
AAACCCGACAGGACTATAAAGATACCAGGCGTTTCCCCCTGGAAGCTCCCTCGTGCGCTCTCCTGTTCCG
ACCCTGCCGCTTACGGATACCTGTCCGCCTTTCTCCCTTCGGGAAGCGTGGCGCTTTCTCATAGCTCACG
CTGTAGGTATCTCAGTTCGGTGTAGGTCGTTCGCTCCAAGCTGGGCTGTGTGCACGAACCCCCCGTTCAG
CCCGACCGCTGCGCCTTATCCGGTAACTATCGTCTTGAGTCCAACCCGGTAAGACACGACTTATCGCCAC
TGGCAGCAGCCACTGGTAACAGGATTAGCAGAGCGAGGTATGTAGGCGGTGCTACAGAGTTCTTGAAGTG
GTGGCCTAACTACGGCTACACTAGAAGAACAGTATTTGGTATCTGCGCTCTGCTGAAGCCAGTTACCTTC
GGAAAAAGAGTTGGTAGCTCTTGATCCGGCAAACAAACCACCGCTGGTAGCGGTGGTTTTTTTGTTTGCA
AGCAGCAGATTACGCGCAGAAAAAAAGGATCTCAAGAAGATCCTTTGATCTTTTCTACGGGGTCTGACGC
TCAGTGGAACGAAAACTCACGTTAAGGGATTTTGGTCATGAGATTATCAAAAAGGATCTTCACCTAGATC
CTTTTAAATTAAAAATGAAGTTTTAAATCAATCTAAAGTATATATGAGTAAACTTGGTCTGACAGTTACC
AATGCTTAATCAGTGAGGCACCTATCTCAGCGATCTGTCTATTTCGTTCATCCATAGTTGCCTGACTCCC
CGTCGTGTAGATAACTACGATACGGGAGGGCTTACCATCTGGCCCCAGTGCTGCAATGATACCGCGAGAC
CCACGCTCACCGGCTCCAGATTTATCAGCAATAAACCAGCCAGCCGGAAGGGCCGAGCGCAGAAGTGGTC
CTGCAACTTTATCCGCCTCCATCCAGTCTATTAATTGTTGCCGGGAAGCTAGAGTAAGTAGTTCGCCAGT
TAATAGTTTGCGCAACGTTGTTGCCATTGCTACAGGCATCGTGGTGTCACGCTCGTCGTTTGGTATGGCT
TCATTCAGCTCCGGTTCCCAACGATCAAGGCGAGTTACATGATCCCCCATGTTGTGCAAAAAAGCGGTTA
GCTCCTTCGGTCCTCCGATCGTTGTCAGAAGTAAGTTGGCCGCAGTGTTATCACTCATGGTTATGGCAGC
ACTGCATAATTCTCTTACTGTCATGCCATCCGTAAGATGCTTTTCTGTGACTGGTGAGTACTCAACCAAG
TCATTCTGAGAATAGTGTATGCGGCGACCGAGTTGCTCTTGCCCGGCGTCAATACGGGATAATACCGCGC
CACATAGCAGAACTTTAAAAGTGCTCATCATTGGAAAACGTTCTTCGGGGCGAAAACTCTCAAGGATCTT
ACCGCTGTTGAGATCCAGTTCGATGTAACCCACTCGTGCACCCAACTGATCTTCAGCATCTTTTACTTTC
ACCAGCGTTTCTGGGTGAGCAAAAACAGGAAGGCAAAATGCCGCAAAAAAGGGAATAAGGGCGACACGGA
AATGTTGAATACTCATACTCTTCCTTTTTCAATATTATTGAAGCATTTATCAGGGTTATTGTCTCATGAG
CGGATACATATTTGAATGTATTTAGAAAAATAAACAAATAGGGGTTCCGCGCACATTTCCCCGAAAAGTG
CCACCTGGGTCGACATTGATTATTGACTAGTTATTAATAGTAATCAATTACGGGGTCATTAGTTCATAGC
CCATATATGGAGTTCCGCGTTACATAACTTACGGTAAATGGCCCGCCTGGCTGACCGCCCAACGACCCCC
GCCCATTGACGTCAATAATGACGTATGTTCCCATAGTAACGCCAATAGGGACTTTCCATTGACGTCAATG
GGTGGAGTATTTACGGTAAACTGCCCACTTGGCAGTACATCAAGTGTATCATATGCCAAGTACGCCCCCT
ATTGACGTCAATGACGGTAAATGGCCCGCCTGGCATTATGCCCAGTACATGACCTTATGGGACTTTCCTA
CTTGGCAGTACATCTACGTATTAGTCATCGCTATTACCATGGGAGGCGTGGCCTGGGCGGGACTGGGGAG
TGGCGAGCCCTCAGATCCTGCATATAAGCAGCTGCTTTTTGCCTGTACTGGGTCTCTCTGGTTAGACCAG
ATCTGAGCCTGGGAGCTCTCTGGCTAACTAGGGAACCCACTGCTTAAGCCTCAATAAAGCTTGCCTTGAG
TGCTTCAAGTAGTGTGTGCCCGTCTGTTGTGTGACTCTGGTAACTAGAGATCCCTCAGACCCTTTTAGTC
AGTGTGGAAAATCTCTAGCAGTGGCGCCCGAACAGGGACTTGAAAGCGAAAGGGAAACCAGAGGAGCTCT
CTCGACGCAGGACTCGGCTTGCTGAAGCGCGCACGGCAAGAGGCGAGGGGCGGCGACTGGTGAGTACGCC
AAAAATTTTGACTAGCGGAGGCTAGAAGGAGAGAGATGGGTGCGAGAGCGTCAGTATTAAGCGGGGGAGA
ATTAGATCGCGATGGGAAAAAATTCGGTTAAGGCCAGGGGGAAAGAAAAAATATAAATTAAAACATATAG
TATGGGCAAGCAGGGAGCTAGAACGATTCGCAGTTAATACTGGCCTGTTAGAAACATCAGAAGGCTGTAG
ACAAATACTGGGACAGCTACAACCATCCCTTCAGACAGGATCAGAAGAACTTAGATCATTATATAATACA
GTAGCAACCCTCTATTGTGTGCATCAAAGGATAGAGATAAAAGACACCAAGGAAGCTTTAGACAAGATAG
AGGAAGAGCAAAACAAAAGTAAGAAAAAAGCACAGCAAGCAGCAGGATCTTCAGACCTGGAAATTCCCTA
CAATCCCCAAAGTCAAGGAGTAGTAGAATCTATGAATAAAGAATTAAAGAAAATTATAGGACAGGTAAGA
GATCAGGCTGAACATCTTAAGACAGCAGTACAAATGGCAGTATTCATCCACAATTTTAAAAGAAAAGGGG
GGATTGGGGGGTACAGTGCAGGGGAAAGAATAGTAGACATAATAGCAACAGACATACAAACTAAAGAATT
ACAAAAACAAATTACAAAAATTCAAAATTTTCGGGTTTATTACAGGGACAGCAGAAATCCACTTTGGAAA
GGACCAGCAAAGCTCCTCTGGAAAGGTGAAGGGGCAGTAGTAATACAAGATAATAGTGACATAAAAGTAG
TGCCAAGAAGAAAAGCAAAGATCATTAGGGATTATGGAAAACAGATGGCAGGTGATGATTGTGTGGCAAG
TAGACAGGATGAGGATTAGAACATGGAAAAGTTTAGTAAAACACCATAAGGAGGAGATATGAGGGACAAT
TGGAGAAGTGAATTATATAAATATAAAGTAGTAAAAATTGAACCATTAGGAGTAGCACCCACCAAGGCAA
AGAGAAGAGTGGTGCAGAGAGAAAAAAGAGCAGTGGGAATAGGAGCTTTGTTCCTTGGGTTCTTGGGAGC
AGCAGGAAGCACTATGGGCGCAGCGTCAATGACGCTGACGGTACAGGCCAGACAATTATTGTCTGGTATA
GTGCAGCAGCAGAACAATTTGCTGAGGGCTATTGAGGCGCAACAGCATCTGTTGCAACTCACAGTCTGGG
GCATCAAGCAGCTCCAGGCAAGAATCCTGGCTGTGGAAAGATACCTAAAGGATCAACAGCTCCTGGGGAT
TTGGGGTTGCTCTGGAAAACTCATTTGCACCACTGCTGTGCCTTGGAATGCTAGTTGGAGTAATAAATCT
CTGGAACAGATTTGGAATCACACGACCTGGATGGAGTGGGACAGAGAAATTAACAATTACACAAGCTTAA
TACACTCCTTAATTGAAGAATCGCAAAACCAGCAAGAAAAGAATGAACAAGAATTATTGGAATTAGATAA
ATGGGCAAGTTTGTGGAATTGGTTTAACATAACAAATTGGCTGTGGTATATAAAATTATTCATAATGATA
GTAGGAGGCTTGGTAGGTTTAAGAATAGTTTTTGCTGTACTTTCTATAGTGAATAGAGTTAGGCAGGGAT
ATTCACCATTATCGTTTCAGACCCACCTCCCAACCCCGAGGGGACCCGACAGGCCCGAAGGAATAGAAGA
AGAAGGTGGAGAGAGAGACAGAGACAGATCCATTCGATTAGTGAACGGATCTCGACGGTATCTAGTGATT
ATCGGATCAACTTTGTATAGAAAAGTTGGGTACAACTCCCACTAGACATATCCTACTCTATCATTGATAG
AGTGACCCTTCCATAGACATATCCTACTCTATCATTGATAGAGTGACCCTTCCACTAGGTTCACTTTTCT
CTATCATTGATAGGGAGTGGTAAACAATTGATGGACAAAATCTATCAATGATAGAGAGTGCATGTTACTA
GTATTGTTCTTCTCTATCATTGATAGTGACTTTGCCTAATCACTTAGCA
Features (pLannotate 1.2.2; 38 found; start..end, strand, type, name):
      1..19      +  protein_bind   tet operator: bacterial operator O1 for the tetR and tetA genes tetracycline repressor TetR
     30..73      +  promoter       minimal CaMV 35S promoter (fragment): minimal 35S promoter from cauliflower mosaic virus
     82..102     +  protein_bind   attB1: mutant version of attB; core recombination site for the Gateway® BP reaction BP Clonase™
    114..1181    +  CDS            Mapk1: MK01_MOUSE - Also known as Erk2, Mapk, Prkm1. Experimental evidence at protein level: Swiss-Prot protein existence level 1. Acts as a transcriptional repressor. Binds to a [GC]AAA[GC] consensus sequence. Repress the expression of interferon gamma-induced genes. Seems to bind to the promoter of CCL5, DMP1, IFIH1, IFITM1, IRF7, IRF9, LAMP3, OAS1, OAS2, OAS3 and STAT1. Transcriptional activity is independent of kinase activity. From Mus musculus (Mouse).
   1251..2429    +  CDS            MAP2K1: MP2K1_HUMAN - Also known as MEK1, PRKMK1. Experimental evidence at protein level: Swiss-Prot protein existence level 1. Dual specificity protein kinase which acts as an essential component of the MAP kinase signal transduction pathway. Binding of extracellular ligands such as growth factors, cytokines and hormones to their cell-surface receptors activates RAS and this initiates RAF1 activation. RAF1 then further activates the dual-specificity protein kinases MAP2K1/MEK1 and MAP2K2/MEK2. Both MAP2K1/MEK1 and MAP2K2/MEK2 function specifically in the MAPK/ERK cascade, and catalyze the concomitant
   2433..2457    -  protein_bind   attB2: mutant version of attB; recombination site for the Gateway® BP reaction BP Clonase™
   2474..2984    +  promoter       hPGK promoter: human phosphoglycerate kinase 1 promoter
   3006..3722    +  CDS            EGFP: EGFP is a basic (constitutively fluorescent) green fluorescent protein published in 1996, derived from Aequorea victoria. It is reported to be a rapidly-maturing weak dimer with moderate acid sensitivity.
   3804..4427    +  CDS            rtTA3 (fragment): reverse tetracycline transactivator 3 activates expression from Tet-responsive promoters in the presence of doxycycline
   4866..5237    +  CDS            RelA (p65) AD: transcriptional activation domain of human RelA, also known as p65 (O'Shea and Perkins, 2008)
   5263..5851    +  misc_feature   WPRE: woodchuck hepatitis virus posttranscriptional regulatory element
   5859..5978    +  CDS            nef (fragment): NEF_HV1LA - Experimental evidence at protein level: Swiss-Prot protein existence level 1. Extracellular Nef protein targets CD4(+) T-lymphocytes for apoptosis by interacting with CXCR4 surface receptors. From Human immunodeficiency virus type 1 group M subtype B (isolate Lai) (HIV-1).
   5999..6032    +  protein_bind   loxP: Cre-mediated recombination occurs in the 8-bp core sequence (GCATACAT). Cre recombinase
   6052..6232    +  LTR            5' LTR (truncated): truncated 5' long terminal repeat (LTR) from HIV-1
   6335..6390    +  polyA_signal   β-globin poly(A) signal: rabbit β-globin polyadenylation signal (Gil and Proudfoot, 1987)
   6773..6795    -  protein_bind   lac operator (fragment): The lac repressor binds to the lac operator to inhibit transcription in E. coli. This inhibition can be relieved by adding lactose or isopropyl-β-D-thiogalactopyranoside (IPTG). lac repressor encoded by lacI
   6799..6829    -  promoter       lac promoter: promoter for the E. coli lac operon
   6844..6865    -  protein_bind   CAP binding site: CAP binding activates transcription in the presence of cAMP. E. coli catabolite activator protein
   6878..6917    -  CDS            lacI (fragment): lac repressor; lacI; The lac repressor binds to the lac operator to inhibit transcription in E. coli. This inhibition can be relieved by adding lactose or isopropyl-β-D-thiogalactopyranoside (IPTG).
   6924..6946    +  promoter       SV40 promoter (fragment): SV40 enhancer and early promoter
   6970..7105    +  rep_origin     SV40 ori: SV40 origin of replication
   7125..7259    +  polyA_signal   SV40 poly(A) signal: SV40 polyadenylation signal
   7261..7315    -  CDS            lacI (fragment): lac repressor; lacI; The lac repressor binds to the lac operator to inhibit transcription in E. coli. This inhibition can be relieved by adding lactose or isopropyl-β-D-thiogalactopyranoside (IPTG).
   7498..8085    -  rep_origin     ori: high-copy-number ColE1/pMB1/pBR322/pUC origin of replication
   8256..9116    -  CDS            AmpR: β-lactamase; bla; confers resistance to ampicillin, carbenicillin, and related antibiotics
   9117..9221    -  promoter       AmpR promoter: bla
   9252..9631    +  enhancer       CMV enhancer: human cytomegalovirus immediate early enhancer
   9633..9890    +  LTR            5' LTR (truncated): truncated 5' long terminal repeat (LTR) from HIV-1
   9937..10062   +  misc_feature   HIV-1 Ψ: packaging signal of human immunodeficiency virus type 1
  10046..10405   +  CDS            HIV-1 gag (fragment): gag protein from human immunodeficiency virus 1; gag
  10554..10671   +  misc_feature   cPPT/CTS: central polypurine tract and central termination sequence of HIV-1
  10814..10897   +  CDS            vif (fragment): VIF_HV1BR - Experimental evidence at protein level: Swiss-Prot protein existence level 1. Counteracts the innate antiviral activity of host APOBEC3F and APOBEC3G. Forms a complex with host APOBEC3F and APOBEC3G thus preventing the entry of these lethally hypermutating enzymes into progeny virions. Recruits an active E3 ubiquitin ligase complex composed of elongin BC, CUL5, and RBX2 to induce polyubiquitination of APOBEC3G and APOBEC3F. In turn, they are directed to the 26S proteasome for degradation. Vif interaction with APOBEC3G also blocks its cytidine deaminase activity in a proteasome-inde
  11031..11264   +  misc_feature   RRE: The Rev response element (RRE) of HIV-1 allows for Rev-dependent mRNA export from the nucleus to the cytoplasm.
  11641..11741   +  CDS            Rev (fragment): human immunodeficiency virus 1 (HIV-1) Rev protein; rev; enhances nuclear export of unspliced and incompletely spliced viral mRNAs
  11768..11788   +  protein_bind   attB4: mutant version of attB; core recombination site for the Gateway® BP reaction BP Clonase™
  11815..11833   +  protein_bind   tet operator: bacterial operator O1 for the tetR and tetA genes tetracycline repressor TetR
  11856..11874   +  protein_bind   tet operator: bacterial operator O1 for the tetR and tetA genes tetracycline repressor TetR
  11897..11924   -  promoter       tetR/tetA promoters (fragment): tetR; overlapping promoters for bacterial tetR and tetA
