[The description below was written by a language model from this plasmid's Addgene catalogue record and pLannotate feature annotations shown in this document.]
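Description:
pCWXPGR-pTF-ERK:MEK is an all-in-one, doxycycline-inducible HIV-1-based lentiviral transfer vector of about 12 kb, built on the pCWXPGR65 backbone by Gateway recombination. It is propagated in E. coli through a high-copy ColE1/pUC-type origin with ampicillin resistance (AmpR). The viral genome is transcribed from a chimeric CMV enhancer/truncated 5' LTR and carries the Ψ packaging signal with a gag fragment, cPPT/CTS, RRE and WPRE. Downstream sits a truncated 3' LTR containing a loxP site, which would be expected to flank the integrated provirus after reverse transcription and allow Cre-mediated excision. A β-globin poly(A) signal follows the LTR, and an SV40 origin lies in the backbone.

The payload comprises two units. Between attB4 and attB1 lies pTF, described by the depositor as an optimized TET promoter and annotated as tet operator repeats upstream of a minimal promoter fragment. It drives the attB1/attB2-flanked insert, rat ERK2 (Mapk1; the annotation tool matched it to the mouse orthologue) joined through a linker to human MEK1, which carries the L4A mutations in its nuclear export signal. Downstream, a constitutive human PGK promoter expresses EGFP, followed by a reverse tetracycline transactivator annotated as an rtTA3 fragment with a RelA (p65) activation domain. No element linking EGFP and the transactivator is annotated, so how the two are co-expressed is not stated. Transduced cells can thus be identified or sorted by GFP, the only mammalian marker. They also carry the transactivator needed to switch on the ERK:MEK fusion when doxycycline is added. The depositor and NGS sequences give essentially the same map, differing by about 28 nt, including an extra attB1 fragment in the depositor version.
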