Addgene plasmid #114291: pCWXPGR-pTF-ERK:MEK
Purpose: TET-inducible expression of ERK:MEK fusion protein
Depositing lab: Patrick Salmon. Depositing organization: University of Geneva.
Backbone
  Vector backbone: pCWXPGR65
  Vector type: Lentiviral
  Selectable markers: GFP
Growth in bacteria
  Bacterial resistance: Ampicillin, 100 μg/mL
  Growth temperature: 37°C
  Growth strain: NEB Stable
  Copy number: High Copy
Gene/Insert
  Gene/Insert name: rERK2 and hMEK1 proteins
  Species: H. sapiens (human), R. norvegicus (rat)
  Mutation: rat ERK2 fused to human MEK1 with a linker in between. L4A mutations are in the human MEK1 NES
  Entrez Gene: Mapk1 (a.k.a. ERK-2, ERT1, Erk2, p42-MAPK)
  Cloning method: Gateway Cloning
Terms and licenses: Academic/Nonprofit Terms; Industry Terms: Not Available to Industry
Depositor comments: rat ERK2 fused to human MEK1 with a linker in between. L4A mutations are in the human MEK1 NES. Subcloned from Addgene plasmid #39197. pTF is an optimized TET-promoter, described in HGT 2011, Giry et al.
How to cite: pCWXPGR-pTF-ERK:MEK was a gift from Patrick Salmon (Addgene plasmid # 114291 ; http://n2t.net/addgene:114291 ; RRID:Addgene_114291)
